Addgene plasmid #27761: pUT1171-HQ858715
Depositing lab: John Gray & Erich Grotewold. Depositing organization: University of Toledo. Publication: The Maize TFome--development of a transcription factor open reading frame collection for functional genomics. Burdo B, Gray J, Goetting-Minesky MP, Wittler B, Hunt M, Li T, Velliquette D, Thomas J, Gentzel I, dos Santos Brito M, Mejia-Guerra MK, Connolly LN, Qaisi D, Li W, Casas MI, Doseff AI, Grotewold E. Plant J. 2014 Oct;80(2):356-66. doi: 10.1111/tpj.12623. Epub 2014 Aug 26. PubMed 25053252.
Backbone
  Vector backbone: pENTR/D
  Backbone manufacturer: Invitrogen
  Backbone size w/o insert (bp): 2580
  Vector type: Entry vector
Growth in bacteria
  Bacterial resistance: Kanamycin, 50 μg/mL
  Growth temperature: 37°C
  Growth strain: DH5alpha
  Growth instructions: E. coli TOP10
  Copy number: Low Copy
Gene/Insert
  Gene/Insert name: bZIP transcription factor from DV518495
  Species: Zea mays
  Insert size (bp): 1005
  GenBank ID: HQ858715
  Cloning method: Restriction Enzyme
  Sequencing primers: 5′ M13 For; 3′ M13 Rev
Terms and licenses: Academic/Nonprofit Terms; Industry Terms: Not Available to Industry
Depositor comments: This CDS was amplified using PCR from a full length cDNA template from the Maize Full-length cDNA Project (www.maizecdna.org) and the PCR product included the stop codon. The PCR product was cloned into a Gateway pENTR/D vector. Further information on this gene may be obtained at www.grassius.org using the GenBank number. (The second half of the plasmid name is the GenBank Number for the sequence of the insert)
How to cite: pUT1171-HQ858715 was a gift from John Gray & Erich Grotewold (Addgene plasmid # 27761 ; http://n2t.net/addgene:27761 ; RRID:Addgene_27761)
