[The description below was written by a language model from this plasmid's Addgene catalogue record and pLannotate feature annotations shown in this document.]
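Description:
pUT1171-HQ858715 is a Gateway entry clone built on the Invitrogen pENTR/D backbone, carrying the coding sequence of a maize (Zea mays) bZIP transcription factor. It belongs to the Maize TFome, a collection of transcription factor open reading frames assembled for functional genomics. The 1,005 bp insert was PCR-amplified from a full-length cDNA template and retains its native stop codon, so the ORF can be expressed untagged or with N-terminal fusions after transfer, but not with C-terminal fusions. Automated annotation matches the ORF to rice TGA2.2, a transcriptional regulator involved in defense response. This suggests the maize protein is a TGA-type bZIP factor, although that is a homology-based label rather than a depositor claim.

The full depositor sequence is 3,585 nt, consistent with the 2,580 bp backbone plus the insert. The ORF sits between attL1 and attL2, the recombination sites that LR Clonase uses to move it directionally into any attR-containing destination vector, for example for plant, yeast or bacterial expression. The entry vector has no promoter positioned to drive the insert. A T7 promoter lies just outside attL2 on the reverse strand, pointing back toward the insert, which would yield antisense transcripts. The rrnB T1 and T2 terminators upstream of attL1 shield the cassette from read-through transcription originating in the backbone. The short lacI and lacZα fragments are backbone remnants.

The plasmid is propagated in E. coli under kanamycin selection from the aph(3')-Ia gene. Its origin is annotated as a high-copy ColE1/pUC type, whereas the catalogue entry lists the plasmid as low copy. M13 forward and reverse primer sites flank the cassette for sequence verification.
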