Features (pLannotate 1.2.2; 10 found; start..end, strand, type, name):
      1..100     +  protein_bind   attL1: mutant version of attL; recombination site for the Gateway® LR reaction LR Clonase™
    121..1125    +  CDS            TGA2.2: TGA22_ORYSJ - Experimental evidence at protein level: Swiss-Prot protein existence level 1. Transcriptional regulator involved in defense response. From Oryza sativa subsp. japonica (Rice).
   1142..1241    -  protein_bind   attL2: mutant version of attL; recombination site for the Gateway® LR reaction LR Clonase™
   1259..1277    -  promoter       T7 promoter: promoter for bacteriophage T7 RNA polymerase
   1411..2220    +  CDS            KanR: aminoglycoside phosphotransferase; aph(3')-Ia; confers resistance to kanamycin in bacteria or G418 (Geneticin®) in eukaryotes
   2367..2955    +  rep_origin     ori: high-copy-number ColE1/pMB1/pBR322/pUC origin of replication
   3138..3230    +  CDS            lacI (fragment): lac repressor; lacI; The lac repressor binds to the lac operator to inhibit transcription in E. coli. This inhibition can be relieved by adding lactose or isopropyl-β-D-thiogalactopyranoside (IPTG).
   3285..3312    -  terminator     rrnB T2 terminator: transcription terminator T2 from the E. coli rrnB gene
   3444..3487    +  terminator     rrnB T1 terminator: Escherichia coli rrnB; transcription terminator T1 from the E. coli rrnB gene
   3534..3570    -  CDS            lacZα (fragment): LacZα fragment of β-galactosidase; lacZ fragment
>Addgene plasmid #27761 | pUT1171-HQ858715 | depositor full sequence | sequence record 13065 | Author sequence
CAAATAATGATTTTATTTTGACTGATAGTGACCTGTTCGTTGCAACAAATTGATGAGCAATGCTTTTTTA
TAATGCCAACTTTGTACAAAAAAGCAGGCTCCGCGGCCGCCCCCTTCACCATGGCAGATGCTAGTTCGAG
GACTGACACCTCGACTGTTGTAGACATGGATGATAAGAATCAAAGGTTAGAAAACGGACAGAGTGGAGCC
ATGGTCCCGGCTTCTAATTCATCTGACCGGTCTGACAGATCTGACAAACCTATGGACCAGAAGGTTTTAC
GACGGCTTGCCCAAAATCGTGAGGCAGCAAGAAAAAGCCGGCTGAGGAAAAAGGCATATGTGCAACAGCT
AGAGAGCAGTAAGCTAAAACTTGCAAGCCTGGAGCAAGAACTCCAGAAAGCTCGACAGCAGGGAATCTTC
ATTTCTAGTTCTGGAGATCAAACTCATACTATGAGTGGAAATGGAGCTATGACCTTCGATTTAGAATATT
CTCGATGGCAAGAGGAACAAAATAAGCAGATAAATGAGCTGAGGACTGCAGTAAATGCTCATGCAAGTGA
TAGTGACCTCCGTCTTATAGTCGATGGGATAATGGCACATTATGACGAGATATTCAGGCTGAAGGGCATT
GCTGCAAAGGCTGATGTGTTCCATATACTTTCAGGCATGTGGAAAACATCTGCTGAAAGGTGCTTCTTGT
GGCTTGGGGGTTTCCGTTCGTCTGAGCTTCTAAAGCTCCTTGTGAATCAGCTTGAGCCTCTAACTGAGCA
GCAATTGATGGGGCTGTCCAATCTGCAGCAATCTTCTCAGCAGGCTGAGGATGCATTGTCACAAGGAATG
GAAGCATTGCAGCAGTCCTTGGCAGAAACGCTGGCTGGGTCCCTTGGTCCATCAGGATCTTCTGGAAACG
TGGCAAACTATATGGGTCAAATGGCTATGGCCATGGGAAAACTTGGCACACTCGAGAATTTCCTTCGCCA
GGCTGACAATCTACGACAGCAGACCTTACATCAGATGCAACGTATCCTGACAATCCGACAAGCTGCTCGT
GCGCTTCTTGCAATCCATGACTACTTTTCACGTTTGCGCGCACTGAGTTCTCTTTGGCTTGCTAGGCCAC
GAGAGAAGGGTGGGCGCGCCGACCCAGCTTTCTTGTACAAAGTTGGCATTATAAGAAAGCATTGCTTATC
AATTTGTTGCAACGAACAGGTCACTATCAGTCAAAATAAAATCATTATTTGCCATCCAGCTGATATCCCC
TATAGTGAGTCGTATTACATGGTCATAGCTGTTTCCTGGCAGCTCTGGCCCGTGTCTCAAAATCTCTGAT
GTTACATTGCACAAGATAAAAATATATCATCATGAACAATAAAACTGTCTGCTTACATAAACAGTAATAC
AAGGGGTGTTATGAGCCATATTCAACGGGAAACGTCGAGGCCGCGATTAAATTCCAACATGGATGCTGAT
TTATATGGGTATAAATGGGCTCGCGATAATGTCGGGCAATCAGGTGCGACAATCTATCGCTTGTATGGGA
AGCCCGATGCGCCAGAGTTGTTTCTGAAACATGGCAAAGGTAGCGTTGCCAATGATGTTACAGATGAGAT
GGTCAGACTAAACTGGCTGACGGAATTTATGCCTCTTCCGACCATCAAGCATTTTATCCGTACTCCTGAT
GATGCATGGTTACTCACCACTGCGATCCCCGGAAAAACAGCATTCCAGGTATTAGAAGAATATCCTGATT
CAGGTGAAAATATTGTTGATGCGCTGGCAGTGTTCCTGCGCCGGTTGCATTCGATTCCTGTTTGTAATTG
TCCTTTTAACAGCGATCGCGTATTTCGTCTCGCTCAGGCGCAATCACGAATGAATAACGGTTTGGTTGAT
GCGAGTGATTTTGATGACGAGCGTAATGGCTGGCCTGTTGAACAAGTCTGGAAAGAAATGCATAAACTTT
TGCCATTCTCACCGGATTCAGTCGTCACTCATGGTGATTTCTCACTTGATAACCTTATTTTTGACGAGGG
GAAATTAATAGGTTGTATTGATGTTGGACGAGTCGGAATCGCAGACCGATACCAGGATCTTGCCATCCTA
TGGAACTGCCTCGGTGAGTTTTCTCCTTCATTACAGAAACGGCTTTTTCAAAAATATGGTATTGATAATC
CTGATATGAATAAATTGCAGTTTCATTTGATGCTCGATGAGTTTTTCTAATCAGAATTGGTTAATTGGTT
GTAACACTGGCAGAGCATTACGCTGACTTGACGGGACGGCGCAAGCTCATGACCAAAATCCCTTAACGTG
AGTTACGCGTCGTTCCACTGAGCGTCAGACCCCGTAGAAAAGATCAAAGGATCTTCTTGAGATCCTTTTT
TTCTGCGCGTAATCTGCTGCTTGCAAACAAAAAAACCACCGCTACCAGCGGTGGTTTGTTTGCCGGATCA
AGAGCTACCAACTCTTTTTCCGAAGGTAACTGGCTTCAGCAGAGCGCAGATACCAAATACTGTCCTTCTA
GTGTAGCCGTAGTTAGGCCACCACTTCAAGAACTCTGTAGCACCGCCTACATACCTCGCTCTGCTAATCC
TGTTACCAGTGGCTGCTGCCAGTGGCGATAAGTCGTGTCTTACCGGGTTGGACTCAAGACGATAGTTACC
GGATAAGGCGCAGCGGTCGGGCTGAACGGGGGGTTCGTGCACACAGCCCAGCTTGGAGCGAACGACCTAC
ACCGAACTGAGATACCTACAGCGTGAGCATTGAGAAAGCGCCACGCTTCCCGAAGGGAGAAAGGCGGACA
GGTATCCGGTAAGCGGCAGGGTCGGAACAGGAGAGCGCACGAGGGAGCTTCCAGGGGGAAACGCCTGGTA
TCTTTATAGTCCTGTCGGGTTTCGCCACCTCTGACTTGAGCGTCGATTTTTGTGATGCTCGTCAGGGGGG
CGGAGCCTATGGAAAAACGCCAGCAACGCGGCCTTTTTACGGTTCCTGGCCTTTTGCTGGCCTTTTGCTC
ACATGTTCTTTCCTGCGTTATCCCCTGATTCTGTGGATAACCGTATTACCGCCTTTGAGTGAGCTGATAC
CGCTCGCCGCAGCCGAACGACCGAGCGCAGCGAGTCAGTGAGCGAGGAAGCGGAAGAGCGCCCAATACGC
AAACCGCCTCTCCCCGCGCGTTGGCCGATTCATTAATGCAGCTGGCACGACAGGTTTCCCGACTGGAAAG
CGGGCAGTGAGCGCAACGCAATTAATACGCGTACCGCTAGCCAGGAAGAGTTTGTAGAAACGCAAAAAGG
CCATCCGTCAGGATGGCCTTCTGCTTAGTTTGATGCCTGGCAGTTTATGGCGGGCGTCCTGCCCGCCACC
CTCCGGGCCGTTGCTTCACAACGTTCAAATCCGCTCCCGGCGGATTTGTCCTACTCAGGAGAGCGTTCAC
CGACAAACAACAGATAAAACGAAAGGCCCAGTCTTCCGACTGAGCCTTTCGTTTTATTTGATGCCTGGCA
GTTCCCTACTCTCGCGTTAACGCTAGCATGGATGTTTTCCCAGTCACGACGTTGTAAAACGACGGCCAGT
CTTAAGCTCGGGCCC
