>Addgene plasmid #27761 | pUT1171-HQ858715 | addgene partial sequence | sequence record 34087 | 27761 with M13pUC-fwd
TAATGATTTTATTTTGACTGATAGTGACCTGTTCGTTGCAACAAATTGATGAGCAATGCTTTTTTATAAT
GCCAACTTTGTACAAAAAAGCAGGCTCCGCGGCCGCCCCCTTCACCATGGCAGATGCTAGTTCGAGGACT
GACACCTCGACTGTTGTAGACATGGATGATAAGAATCAAAGGTTAGAAAACGGACAGAGTGGAGCCATGG
TCCCGGCTTCTAATTCATCTGACCGGTCTGACAGATCTGACAAACCTATGGACCAGAAGGTTTTACGACG
GCTTGCCCAAAATCGTGAGGCAGCAAGAAAAAGCCGGCTGAGGAAAAAGGCATATGTGCAACAGCTAGAG
AGCAGTAAGCTAAAACTTGCAAGCCTGGAGCAAGAACTCCAGAAAGCTCGACAGCAGGGAATCTTCATTT
CTAGTTCTGGAGATCAAACTCATACTATGAGTGGAAATGGAGCTATGACCTTCGATTTAGAATATTCTCG
ATGGCAAGAGGAACAAAATAAGCAGATAAATGAGCTGAGGACTGCAGTAAATGCTCATGCAAGTGATAGT
GACCTCCGTCTTATAGTCGATGGGATAATGGCACATTATGACGAGATATTCAGGCTGAAGGGCATTGCTG
CAAAGGCTGATGTGTTCCATATACTTTCAGGCATGTGGAAAACATCTGCTGAAAGGTGCTTCTTGTGGCT
TGGGGGTTTCCGTTCGTCTGAGCTTCTAAAGCTCCTTGTGAATCAGCTTGAGCCTCTAACTGAGCAGCAA
TTGATGGGGCTGTCCAATCTGCAGCAATCTTCT
